>Addgene plasmid #250559 | zPRL2_1-174_pET-15b | addgene full sequence | sequence record 498679 | Addgene NGS Result
TTCTCATGTTTGACAGCTTATCATCGATAAGCTTTAATGCGGTAGTTTATCACAGTTAAATTGCTAACGC
AGTCAGGCACCGTGTATGAAATCTAACAATGCGCTCATCGTCATCCTCGGCACCGTCACCCTGGATGCTG
TAGGCATAGGCTTGGTTATGCCGGTACTGCCGGGCCTCTTGCGGGATATCCGGATATAGTTCCTCCTTTC
AGCAAAAAACCCCTCAAGACCCGTTTAGAGGCCCCAAGGGGTTATGCTAGTTATTGCTCAGCGGTGGCAG
CAGCCAACTCAGCTTCCTTTCGGGCTTTGTTAGCAGCCGGATCCTTACTGAATGCAGCAGTTATGGCCGT
TCGCTTCTTTAAAGCGCAGGCGCATTTTCGGGCGATATTTTTCCAGATACATCAGCTGTTTCGCGTTAAA
CGCGCCGCGGCGTTTCTGGCGAATATACATCACCGCTTCTTCATATTTCATGCCGCATTCCAGCAGCGCC
AGCGCCACCAGCACCGGCGCGCGGCCCAGGCCCGCCACGCAATGCACCGCAATGCAGCAGCCCGGTTCTT
CGCGAAATTTGGTTTTCAGCAGGTTCAGCCAATCATCCACAATGCGGGTCGGCGGGCTCGCGCCATCATC
AAACGGCCAATCAAACACCTGAATGCCTTCTTTCTGCACCAGCGCGGTATCATAGGTCGCTTCGCACACG
CGCACCAGGGTGTTCACTTCAAATTTTTTCAGTTCTTCGGTAAATTTGTTCAGGGTGCTGTTGGTCGGGT
TATGGGTAATCAGAAAGCGCATGCAATCATAGCTAATTTCCACCGCCGCCGGGCGGTTCATGTTCGCCAG
GCGGCCCATCATATGGCTGCCGCGCGGCACCAGGCCGCTGCTGTGATGATGATGATGATGGCTGCTGCCC
ATGGTATATCTCCTTCTTAAAGTTAAACAAAATTATTTCTAGAGGGGAATTGTTATCCGCTCACAATTCC
CCTATAGTGAGTCGTATTAATTTCGCGGGATCGAGATCTCGATCCTCTACGCCGGACGCATCGTGGCCGG
CATCACCGGCGCCACAGGTGCGGTTGCTGGCGCCTATATCGCCGACATCACCGATGGGGAAGATCGGGCT
CGCCACTTCGGGCTCATGAGCGCTTGTTTCGGCGTGGGTATGGTGGCAGGCCCCGTGGCCGGGGGACTGT
TGGGCGCCATCTCCTTGCATGCACCATTCCTTGCGGCGGCGGTGCTCAACGGCCTCAACCTACTACTGGG
CTGCTTCCTAATGCAGGAGTCGCATAAGGGAGAGCGTCGAGATCCCGGACACCATCGAATGGCGCAAAAC
CTTTCGCGGTATGGCATGATAGCGCCCGGAAGAGAGTCAATTCAGGGTGGTGAATGTGAAACCAGTAACG
TTATACGATGTCGCAGAGTATGCCGGTGTCTCTTATCAGACCGTTTCCCGCGTGGTGAACCAGGCCAGCC
ACGTTTCTGCGAAAACGCGGGAAAAAGTGGAAGCGGCGATGGCGGAGCTGAATTACATTCCCAACCGCGT
GGCACAACAACTGGCGGGCAAACAGTCGTTGCTGATTGGCGTTGCCACCTCCAGTCTGGCCCTGCACGCG
CCGTCGCAAATTGTCGCGGCGATTAAATCTCGCGCCGATCAACTGGGTGCCAGCGTGGTGGTGTCGATGG
TAGAACGAAGCGGCGTCGAAGCCTGTAAAGCGGCGGTGCACAATCTTCTCGCGCAACGCGTCAGTGGGCT
GATCATTAACTATCCGCTGGATGACCAGGATGCCATTGCTGTGGAAGCTGCCTGCACTAATGTTCCGGCG
TTATTTCTTGATGTCTCTGACCAGACACCCATCAACAGTATTATTTTCTCCCATGAAGACGGTACGCGAC
TGGGCGTGGAGCATCTGGTCGCATTGGGTCACCAGCAAATCGCGCTGTTAGCGGGCCCATTAAGTTCTGT
CTCGGCGCGTCTGCGTCTGGCTGGCTGGCATAAATATCTCACTCGCAATCAAATTCAGCCGATAGCGGAA
CGGGAAGGCGACTGGAGTGCCATGTCCGGTTTTCAACAAACCATGCAAATGCTGAATGAGGGCATCGTTC
CCACTGCGATGCTGGTTGCCAACGATCAGATGGCGCTGGGCGCAATGCGCGCCATTACCGAGTCCGGGCT
GCGCGTTGGTGCGGATATCTCGGTAGTGGGATACGACGATACCGAAGACAGCTCATGTTATATCCCGCCG
TTAACCACCATCAAACAGGATTTTCGCCTGCTGGGGCAAACCAGCGTGGACCGCTTGCTGCAACTCTCTC
AGGGCCAGGCGGTGAAGGGCAATCAGCTGTTGCCCGTCTCACTGGTGAAAAGAAAAACCACCCTGGCGCC
CAATACGCAAACCGCCTCTCCCCGCGCGTTGGCCGATTCATTAATGCAGCTGGCACGACAGGTTTCCCGA
CTGGAAAGCGGGCAGTGAGCGCAACGCAATTAATGTAAGTTAGCTCACTCATTAGGCACCGGGATCTCGA
CCGATGCCCTTGAGAGCCTTCAACCCAGTCAGCTCCTTCCGGTGGGCGCGGGGCATGACTATCGTCGCCG
CACTTATGACTGTCTTCTTTATCATGCAACTCGTAGGACAGGTGCCGGCAGCGCTCTGGGTCATTTTCGG
CGAGGACCGCTTTCGCTGGAGCGCGACGATGATCGGCCTGTCGCTTGCGGTATTCGGAATCTTGCACGCC
CTCGCTCAAGCCTTCGTCACTGGTCCCGCCACCAAACGTTTCGGCGAGAAGCAGGCCATTATCGCCGGCA
TGGCGGCCGACGCGCTGGGCTACGTCTTGCTGGCGTTCGCGACGCGAGGCTGGATGGCCTTCCCCATTAT
GATTCTTCTCGCTTCCGGCGGCATCGGGATGCCCGCGTTGCAGGCCATGCTGTCCAGGCAGGTAGATGAC
GACCATCAGGGACAGCTTCAAGGATCGCTCGCGGCTCTTACCAGCCTAACTTCGATCACTGGACCGCTGA
TCGTCACGGCGATTTATGCCGCCTCGGCGAGCACATGGAACGGGTTGGCATGGATTGTAGGCGCCGCCCT
ATACCTTGTCTGCCTCCCCGCGTTGCGTCGCGGTGCATGGAGCCGGGCCACCTCGACCTGAATGGAAGCC
GGCGGCACCTCGCTAACGGATTCACCACTCCAAGAATTGGAGCCAATCAATTCTTGCGGAGAACTGTGAA
TGCGCAAACCAACCCTTGGCAGAACATATCCATCGCGTCCGCCATCTCCAGCAGCCGCACGCGGCGCATC
TCGGGCAGCGTTGGGTCCTGGCCACGGGTGCGCATGATCGTGCTCCTGTCGTTGAGGACCCGGCTAGGCT
GGCGGGGTTGCCTTACTGGTTAGCAGAATGAATCACCGATACGCGAGCGAACGTGAAGCGACTGCTGCTG
CAAAACGTCTGCGACCTGAGCAACAACATGAATGGTCTTCGGTTTCCGTGTTTCGTAAAGTCTGGAAACG
CGGAAGTCAGCGCCCTGCACCATTATGTTCCGGATCTGCATCGCAGGATGCTGCTGGCTACCCTGTGGAA
CACCTACATCTGTATTAACGAAGCGCTGGCATTGACCCTGAGTGATTTTTCTCTGGTCCCGCCGCATCCA
TACCGCCAGTTGTTTACCCTCACAACGTTCCAGTAACCGGGCATGTTCATCATCAGTAACCCGTATCGTG
AGCATCCTCTCTCGTTTCATCGGTATCATTACCCCCATGAACAGAAATCCCCCTTACACGGAGGCATCAG
TGACCAAACAGGAAAAAACCGCCCTTAACATGGCCCGCTTTATCAGAAGCCAGACATTAACGCTTCTGGA
GAAACTCAACGAGCTGGACGCGGATGAACAGGCAGACATCTGTGAATCGCTTCACGACCACGCTGATGAG
CTTTACCGCAGCTGCCTCGCGCGTTTCGGTGATGACGGTGAAAACCTCTGACACATGCAGCTCCCGGAGA
CGGTCACAGCTTGTCTGTAAGCGGATGCCGGGAGCAGACAAGCCCGTCAGGGCGCGTCAGCGGGTGTTGG
CGGGTGTCGGGGCGCAGCCATGACCCAGTCACGTAGCGATAGCGGAGTGTATACTGGCTTAACTATGCGG
CATCAGAGCAGATTGTACTGAGAGTGCACCATATATGCGGTGTGAAATACCGCACAGATGCGTAAGGAGA
AAATACCGCATCAGGCGCTCTTCCGCTTCCTCGCTCACTGACTCGCTGCGCTCGGTCGTTCGGCTGCGGC
GAGCGGTATCAGCTCACTCAAAGGCGGTAATACGGTTATCCACAGAATCAGGGGATAACGCAGGAAAGAA
CATGTGAGCAAAAGGCCAGCAAAAGGCCAGGAACCGTAAAAAGGCCGCGTTGCTGGCGTTTTTCCATAGG
CTCCGCCCCCCTGACGAGCATCACAAAAATCGACGCTCAAGTCAGAGGTGGCGAAACCCGACAGGACTAT
AAAGATACCAGGCGTTTCCCCCTGGAAGCTCCCTCGTGCGCTCTCCTGTTCCGACCCTGCCGCTTACCGG
ATACCTGTCCGCCTTTCTCCCTTCGGGAAGCGTGGCGCTTTCTCATAGCTCACGCTGTAGGTATCTCAGT
TCGGTGTAGGTCGTTCGCTCCAAGCTGGGCTGTGTGCACGAACCCCCCGTTCAGCCCGACCGCTGCGCCT
TATCCGGTAACTATCGTCTTGAGTCCAACCCGGTAAGACACGACTTATCGCCACTGGCAGCAGCCACTGG
TAACAGGATTAGCAGAGCGAGGTATGTAGGCGGTGCTACAGAGTTCTTGAAGTGGTGGCCTAACTACGGC
TACACTAGAAGGACAGTATTTGGTATCTGCGCTCTGCTGAAGCCAGTTACCTTCGGAAAAAGAGTTGGTA
GCTCTTGATCCGGCAAACAAACCACCGCTGGTAGCGGTGGTTTTTTTGTTTGCAAGCAGCAGATTACGCG
CAGAAAAAAAGGATCTCAAGAAGATCCTTTGATCTTTTCTACGGGGTCTGACGCTCAGTGGAACGAAAAC
TCACGTTAAGGGATTTTGGTCATGAGATTATCAAAAAGGATCTTCACCTAGATCCTTTTAAATTAAAAAT
GAAGTTTTAAATCAATCTAAAGTATATATGAGTAAACTTGGTCTGACAGTTACCAATGCTTAATCAGTGA
GGCACCTATCTCAGCGATCTGTCTATTTCGTTCATCCATAGTTGCCTGACTCCCCGTCGTGTAGATAACT
ACGATACGGGAGGGCTTACCATCTGGCCCCAGTGCTGCAATGATACCGCGAGACCCACGCTCACCGGCTC
CAGATTTATCAGCAATAAACCAGCCAGCCGGAAGGGCCGAGCGCAGAAGTGGTCCTGCAACTTTATCCGC
CTCCATCCAGTCTATTAATTGTTGCCGGGAAGCTAGAGTAAGTAGTTCGCCAGTTAATAGTTTGCGCAAC
GTTGTTGCCATTGCTGCAGGCATCGTGGTGTCACGCTCGTCGTTTGGTATGGCTTCATTCAGCTCCGGTT
CCCAACGATCAAGGCGAGTTACATGATCCCCCATGTTGTGCAAAAAAGCGGTTAGCTCCTTCGGTCCTCC
GATCGTTGTCAGAAGTAAGTTGGCCGCAGTGTTATCACTCATGGTTATGGCAGCACTGCATAATTCTCTT
ACTGTCATGCCATCCGTAAGATGCTTTTCTGTGACTGGTGAGTACTCAACCAAGTCATTCTGAGAATAGT
GTATGCGGCGACCGAGTTGCTCTTGCCCGGCGTCAACACGGGATAATACCGCGCCACATAGCAGAACTTT
AAAAGTGCTCATCATTGGAAAACGTTCTTCGGGGCGAAAACTCTCAAGGATCTTACCGCTGTTGAGATCC
AGTTCGATGTAACCCACTCGTGCACCCAACTGATCTTCAGCATCTTTTACTTTCACCAGCGTTTCTGGGT
GAGCAAAAACAGGAAGGCAAAATGCCGCAAAAAAGGGAATAAGGGCGACACGGAAATGTTGAATACTCAT
ACTCTTCCTTTTTCAATATTATTGAAGCATTTATCAGGGTTATTGTCTCATGAGCGGATACATATTTGAA
TGTATTTAGAAAAATAAACAAATAGGGGTTCCGCGCACATTTCCCCGAAAAGTGCCACCTGACGTCTAAG
AAACCATTATTATCATGACATTAACCTATAAAAATAGGCGTATCACGAGGCCCTTTCGTCTTCAAGAA
Features (pLannotate 1.2.2; 21 found; start..end, strand, type, name):
     10..38      +  promoter       tet promoter: E. coli promoter for tetracycline efflux protein gene
     86..190     +  CDS            TcR (fragment): tetracycline efflux protein; tet; confers resistance to tetracycline
    213..260     -  terminator     T7 terminator: transcription terminator for bacteriophage T7 RNA polymerase
    268..317     -  CDS            SET1 (fragment): solubility-enhancement tag derived from T7 phage gene 10B
    328..831     -  CDS            PTP4A2: TP4A2_HUMAN - Also known as PRL2, PTPCAAX2. Experimental evidence at protein level: Swiss-Prot protein existence level 1. Protein tyrosine phosphatase which stimulates progression from G1 into S phase during mitosis. Promotes tumors. Inhibits geranylgeranyl transferase type II activity by blocking the association between RABGGTA and RABGGTB. From Homo sapiens (Human).
    856..873     -  CDS            thrombin site: thrombin recognition and cleavage site
    884..900     -  CDS            capTEV™ (fragment): composite tag for in vivo biotinylation, TEV protease cleavage, and 6xHis tagging
    919..941     -  RBS            RBS: efficient ribosome binding site from bacteriophage T7 gene 10 (Olins and Rangwala, 1989)
    956..980     -  protein_bind   lac operator: The lac repressor binds to the lac operator to inhibit transcription in E. coli. This inhibition can be relieved by adding lactose or isopropyl-β-D-thiogalactopyranoside (IPTG). lac repressor encoded by lacI
    981..999     -  promoter       T7 promoter: promoter for bacteriophage T7 RNA polymerase
   1021..1300    +  CDS            TcR (fragment): tetracycline efflux protein; tet; confers resistance to tetracycline
   1308..1385    +  promoter       lacI promoter: lacI
   1386..2468    +  CDS            lacI: lac repressor; lacI; The lac repressor binds to the lac operator to inhibit transcription in E. coli. This inhibition can be relieved by adding lactose or isopropyl-β-D-thiogalactopyranoside (IPTG).
   2481..2502    +  protein_bind   CAP binding site: CAP binding activates transcription in the presence of cAMP. E. coli catabolite activator protein
   2517..3141    +  CDS            TcR (fragment): tetracycline efflux protein; tet; confers resistance to tetracycline
   3383..3763    -  CDS            YPB1_ECOLX: Protein predicted: Swiss-Prot protein existence level 4. From Escherichia coli.
   3780..3971    +  CDS            rop: Rop protein, which maintains plasmids at low copy number; rop
   4073..4215    +  misc_feature   bom: basis of mobility region from pBR322
   4401..4989    -  rep_origin     ori: high-copy-number ColE1/pMB1/pBR322/pUC origin of replication
   5160..6020    -  CDS            AmpR: β-lactamase; bla; confers resistance to ampicillin, carbenicillin, and related antibiotics
   6021..6125    -  promoter       AmpR promoter: bla
