[The description below was written by a language model from this plasmid's Addgene catalogue record and pLannotate feature annotations shown in this document.]
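Description:
zPRL2_1-174_pET-15b is a bacterial expression plasmid built on the pET-15b backbone for producing zebrafish PRL2 (PTP4A2, gene ptp4a2b), a member of the PRL family of protein tyrosine phosphatases. The sequenced plasmid is 6,228 nt. It replicates in E. coli from a ColE1/pBR322-type origin and retains the rop gene and bom region of pBR322. The catalogue lists it as high copy, although rop normally moderates copy number. Selection is by ampicillin through the β-lactamase gene and its own promoter. The scattered tetracycline-resistance fragments and the tet promoter are non-functional remnants of the pBR322 ancestry and are not usable markers.

The 537 bp insert, whose name indicates residues 1–174, lies in the standard pET expression cassette. A T7 promoter is followed by a lac operator and the T7 gene 10 ribosome binding site, and a T7 terminator closes the unit. The plasmid also carries lacI with its promoter, so transcription stays repressed until IPTG is added in a host that supplies T7 RNA polymerase. The record names only a cloning strain for propagation, not an expression strain. The protein carries an N-terminal His-tag followed by a thrombin cleavage site, which allows metal-affinity purification and later removal of the tag.

The automated annotation labels the coding region as human PTP4A2, reflecting homology to the zebrafish protein rather than its source. The short "capTEV" and "SET1" fragment hits probably correspond to the 6xHis stretch and residual vector sequence. The stated purpose is recombinant expression of the zebrafish protein in bacteria, and no further application is recorded.
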