Addgene plasmid #250559: zPRL2_1-174_pET-15b
Purpose: Bacterial expression of zebrafish PRL2/PTP4A2
Depositing lab: Kalle Gehring. Depositing organization: McGill University.
Backbone
  Vector backbone: pET-15b
  Vector type: Bacterial Expression
Growth in bacteria
  Bacterial resistance: Ampicillin, 100 μg/mL
  Growth temperature: 37°C
  Growth strain: DH5alpha
  Copy number: High Copy
Gene/Insert
  Gene/Insert name: zebrafish PRL2 (alt name: PTP4A2)
  Species: D. rerio (zebrafish)
  Insert size (bp): 537
  Entrez Gene: ptp4a2b (a.k.a. fc05f09, ptp4a2, wu:fc05f09, wu:fi84b06, zgc:101724)
  Tag / fusion protein: His-tag (N terminal on insert)
Resource information
  A portion of this plasmid was derived from a plasmid made by: GenScript
Terms and licenses: Academic/Nonprofit Terms; Industry Terms: Not Available to Industry
How to cite: zPRL2_1-174_pET-15b was a gift from Kalle Gehring (Addgene plasmid # 250559 ; http://n2t.net/addgene:250559 ; RRID:Addgene_250559)
