>Addgene plasmid #250559 | zPRL2_1-174_pET-15b | depositor partial sequence | sequence record 494630 | zPRL2_1-174_pET-15b sequence 1487 bps
TTTTCGGCATCTCTTTGGGCTTGTTACGCCGGATCCTTACTGAATGCAGCAGTTATGGCCGTTCGCTTCT
TTAAAGCGCAGGCGCATTTTCGGGCGATATTTTTCCAGATACATCAGCTGTTTCGCGTTAAACGCGCCGC
GGCGTTTCTGGCGAATATACATCACCGCTTCTTCATATTTCATGCCGCATTCCAGCAGCGCCAGCGCCAC
CAGCACCGGCGCGCGGCCCAGGCCCGCCACGCAATGCACCGCAATGCAGCAGCCCGGTTCTTCGCGAAAT
TTGGTTTTCAGCAGGTTCAGCCAATCATCCACAATGCGGGTCGGCGGGCTCGCGCCATCATCAAACGGCC
AATCAAACACCTGAATGCCTTCTTTCTGCACCAGCGCGGTATCATAGGTCGCTTCGCACACGCGCACCAG
GGTGTTCACTTCAAATTTTTTCAGTTCTTCGGTAAATTTGTTCAGGGTGCTGTTGGTCGGGTTATGGGTA
ATCAGAAAGCGCATGCAATCATAGCTAATTTCCACCGCCGCCGGGCGGTTCATGTTCGCCAGGCGGCCCA
TCATATGGCTGCCGCGCGGCACCAGGCCGCTGCTGTGATGATGATGATGATGGCTGCTGCCCATGGTATA
TCTCCTTCTTAAAGTTAAACAAAATTATTTCTAGAGGGGAATTGTTATCCGCTCACAATTCCCCTATAGT
GAGTCGTATTAATTTCGCGGGATCGAGATCTCGATCCTCTACGCCGGACGCATCGTGGCCGGCATCACCG
GCGCCACAAGTGCGGTTGCTGGGACCTTATATCGCCGACATCACCGATGGGGAAGATCGGGCTCGCAAGT
TCAGGCTCATGAGGGCTTGTTTCGGCGTGGGTATGGGTGGCCGGCCCCATGGGCCGGGGACTGTTTGGAC
CGTATTCCGTGGCATGCAGCATGACTTGCCGCTGCGGTGGTCAAGGGCGGGAACTAATGACGGGCCGCTA
GCGAATGCGAGACTCCATCAGTGAACGGCTCGACTGCTGGACCCCTTGAAAGGGTCAAGAGCGTAGGGAA
ATGGAAACAATCGCCGACGAAAATCACATGCCGTGGGGATGGTGAACGGTCAGTTAAAGTGGGAGACAGG
CGGCCGGTTCTACCAACAGTGTGAAGGAGTAGCGGGCGGGCGCTTTGTTAGACCAGCAGGACAACAGTGC
AGCGAAGGGATGGGATTCATGACGGATCATGTGATGTCTTCGTCGATGAGCGATAAACCTGGCCCTCGTA
TGCCCTTGGCCAAGGTGGAAGCCCGCGGGATATGGGGTGATGACGCAGGGATGCGCTACGACGCGTGACG
GGAAACGAGCCGGAAAGCGTATGTGGCGCGCCAGTGATATGAGCGTGCGCCAACAACTNNNNNTNNNANN
NNCANTTNNGGCCTCATCTCAAAGCATCGGATGGCNNNNCTCAATCTNNACACAGGTCTCGACAATTATA
GGATAATGACAAANNNT
